Addgene plasmid #205692: LAAPEW
Purpose: shRNAmir backbone for RNA interference, with E2-Crimson reporter
Depositing lab: Dapeng Wang. Depositing organization: Shandong Medical and Pharmaceutical University. Publication: miR-AB, a miRNA-based shRNA viral toolkit for multicolor-barcoded multiplex RNAi at a single-cell level. Wang D, Xiu J, Zhao J, Luo J. EMBO Rep. 2022 Apr 5;23(4):e53691. doi: 10.15252/embr.202153691. Epub 2022 Feb 24. PubMed 35201651.
Backbone
  Vector backbone: pLVX-Puro
  Backbone manufacturer: Clontech
  Vector type: Lentiviral
Growth in bacteria
  Bacterial resistance: Ampicillin, 100 μg/mL
  Growth temperature: 37°C
  Growth strain: NEB Stable
  Copy number: High Copy
Gene/Insert
  Gene/Insert name: miR-AB
  Species: Synthetic
  Promoter: AH
  Cloning method: Restriction Enzyme; 5′ cloning site BamHI (unknown if destroyed); 3′ cloning site ApaI (unknown if destroyed)
  Sequencing primers: 3′ PGK Reverse: GCCAGAGGCCACTTGTGTAG
Terms and licenses: Academic/Nonprofit Terms; Industry Terms: Not Available to Industry
How to cite: LAAPEW was a gift from Dapeng Wang (Addgene plasmid # 205692 ; http://n2t.net/addgene:205692 ; RRID:Addgene_205692)
