[The description below was written by a language model from this plasmid's Addgene catalogue record and pLannotate feature annotations shown in this document.]
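Description:
LAAPEW is a lentiviral transfer plasmid built on the pLVX-Puro backbone that serves as an empty shRNAmir backbone for RNA interference, carrying a far-red E2-Crimson reporter. It is maintained in E. coli through a high-copy ColE1/pUC-type origin and an ampicillin resistance gene (β-lactamase with its own promoter); residual lac promoter/operator and lacI fragments are backbone remnants. No puromycin resistance gene is annotated despite the parent vector's name, so the fluorescent reporter appears to occupy the marker position.

The viral portion contains the usual HIV-1 elements for packaging and transduction: LTR sequences at both ends (both annotated as truncated, with adjacent nef-derived fragments), the Ψ packaging signal with a gag fragment, the Rev response element for Rev-dependent nuclear export of the genomic RNA, and the cPPT/CTS, which aids nuclear import of the reverse-transcribed genome. The payload is the synthetic miR-AB cassette, a microRNA-based scaffold into which shRNA sequences are placed. The catalogue names its promoter only as "AH", which is not defined in the record. The region upstream of the scaffold is largely unannotated apart from an HTLV-1 LTR-derived segment, so the promoter's composition cannot be stated with confidence. The 3' miR-30a flanking sequence is detected, consistent with a miR-30-style context that directs processing of the hairpin by the endogenous microRNA machinery.

Downstream, a mouse PGK promoter independently drives E2-Crimson, followed by a WPRE to enhance transcript expression, so transduced cells are marked by far-red fluorescence. According to the associated publication title, the vector belongs to a toolkit for colour-barcoded multiplex RNAi at the single-cell level, in which different reporters identify different knockdown constructs.
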