Features (pLannotate 1.2.2; 22 found; start..end, strand, type, name):
    376..633     +  LTR            5' LTR (truncated): truncated 5' long terminal repeat (LTR) from HIV-1
    680..805     +  misc_feature   HIV-1 Ψ: packaging signal of human immunodeficiency virus type 1
    789..1127    +  CDS            HIV-1 gag (fragment): gag protein from human immunodeficiency virus 1; gag
   1302..1535    +  misc_feature   RRE: The Rev response element (RRE) of HIV-1 allows for Rev-dependent mRNA export from the nucleus to the cytoplasm.
   1912..2012    +  CDS            Rev (fragment): human immunodeficiency virus 1 (HIV-1) Rev protein; rev; enhances nuclear export of unspliced and incompletely spliced viral mRNAs
   2027..2142    +  misc_feature   cPPT/CTS: central polypurine tract and central termination sequence of HIV-1 (lacking the first T)
   3692..3958    +  LTR            5' LTR (truncated): truncated 5' long terminal repeat (LTR) from human T-cell leukemia virus (HTLV) type 1
   4903..5026    +  ncRNA          3' miR-30a: sequence downstream of the 71-nt precursor of the human miR-30a microRNA (Zeng et al., 2002) miRNA
   5040..5539    +  promoter       PGK promoter: mouse phosphoglycerate kinase 1 promoter
   5557..6231    +  CDS            E2-Crimson: E2-Crimson is a basic (constitutively fluorescent) far red fluorescent protein published in 2009, derived from Discosoma sp.. It is reported to be a rapidly-maturing tetramer with low acid sensitivity.
   6243..6830    +  misc_feature   WPRE: woodchuck hepatitis virus posttranscriptional regulatory element
   6844..7242    +  CDS            nef (fragment): NEF_HV1BR - Experimental evidence at protein level: Swiss-Prot protein existence level 1. Extracellular Nef protein targets CD4(+) T-lymphocytes for apoptosis by interacting with CXCR4 surface receptors (PubMed:14990729). From Human immunodeficiency virus type 1 group M subtype B (isolate BRU/LAI) (HIV-1).
   7290..7547    +  LTR            5' LTR (truncated): truncated 5' long terminal repeat (LTR) from HIV-1
   7700..7716    -  protein_bind   lac operator: The lac repressor binds to the lac operator to inhibit transcription in E. coli. This inhibition can be relieved by adding lactose or isopropyl-β-D-thiogalactopyranoside (IPTG). lac repressor encoded by lacI
   7724..7754    -  promoter       lac promoter: promoter for the E. coli lac operon
   7769..7790    -  protein_bind   CAP binding site: CAP binding activates transcription in the presence of cAMP. E. coli catabolite activator protein
   7803..7895    -  CDS            lacI (fragment): lac repressor; lacI; The lac repressor binds to the lac operator to inhibit transcription in E. coli. This inhibition can be relieved by adding lactose or isopropyl-β-D-thiogalactopyranoside (IPTG).
   8078..8666    -  rep_origin     ori: high-copy-number ColE1/pMB1/pBR322/pUC origin of replication
   8837..9697    -  CDS            AmpR: β-lactamase; bla; confers resistance to ampicillin, carbenicillin, and related antibiotics
   9698..9802    -  promoter       AmpR promoter: bla
   9850..9984    +  polyA_signal   SV40 poly(A) signal: SV40 polyadenylation signal
  10151..328     +  CDS            nef (fragment) (across the origin): NEF_HV1BR - Experimental evidence at protein level: Swiss-Prot protein existence level 1. Extracellular Nef protein targets CD4(+) T-lymphocytes for apoptosis by interacting with CXCR4 surface receptors (PubMed:14990729). From Human immunodeficiency virus type 1 group M subtype B (isolate BRU/LAI) (HIV-1).
>Addgene plasmid #205692 | LAAPEW | addgene full sequence | sequence record 409403 | Addgene NGS Result
GGAAGGGCTAATTCACTCCCAAAGAAGACAAGATATCCTTGATCTGTGGATCTACCACACACAAGGCTAC
TTCCCTGATTAGCAGAACTACACACCAGGGCCAGGGGTCAGATATCCACTGACCTTTGGATGGTGCTACA
AGCTAGTACCAGTTGAGCCAGATAAGGTAGAAGAGGCCAATAAAGGAGAGAACACCAGCTTGTTACACCC
TGTGAGCCTGCATGGGATGGATGACCCGGAGAGAGAAGTGTTAGAGTGGAGGTTTGACAGCCGCCTAGCA
TTTCATCACGTGGCCCGAGAGCTGCATCCGGAGTACTTCAAGAACTGCTGATATCGAGCTTGCTACAAGG
GACTTTCCGCTGGGGACTTTCCAGGGAGGCGTGGCCTGGGCGGGACTGGGGAGTGGCGAGCCCTCAGATC
CTGCATATAAGCAGCTGCTTTTTGCCTGTACTGGGTCTCTCTGGTTAGACCAGATCTGAGCCTGGGAGCT
CTCTGGCTAACTAGGGAACCCACTGCTTAAGCCTCAATAAAGCTTGCCTTGAGTGCTTCAAGTAGTGTGT
GCCCGTCTGTTGTGTGACTCTGGTAACTAGAGATCCCTCAGACCCTTTTAGTCAGTGTGGAAAATCTCTA
GCAGTGGCGCCCGAACAGGGACTTGAAAGCGAAAGGGAAACCAGAGGAGCTCTCTCGACGCAGGACTCGG
CTTGCTGAAGCGCGCACGGCAAGAGGCGAGGGGCGGCGACTGGTGAGTACGCCAAAAATTTTGACTAGCG
GAGGCTAGAAGGAGAGAGATGGGTGCGAGAGCGTCAGTATTAAGCGGGGGAGAATTAGATCGCGATGGGA
AAAAATTCGGTTAAGGCCAGGGGGAAAGAAAAAATATAAATTAAAACATATAGTATGGGCAAGCAGGGAG
CTAGAACGATTCGCAGTTAATCCTGGCCTGTTAGAAACATCAGAAGGCTGTAGACAAATACTGGGACAGC
TACAACCATCCCTTCAGACAGGATCAGAAGAACTTAGATCATTATATAATACAGTAGCAACCCTCTATTG
TGTGCATCAAAGGATAGAGATAAAAGACACCAAGGAAGCTTTAGACAAGATAGAGGAAGAGCAAAACAAA
AGTAAGACCACCGCACAGCAAGCGGCCGGCCGCTGATCTTCAGACCTGGAGGAGGAGATATGAGGGACAA
TTGGAGAAGTGAATTATATAAATATAAAGTAGTAAAAATTGAACCATTAGGAGTAGCACCCACCAAGGCA
AAGAGAAGAGTGGTGCAGAGAGAAAAAAGAGCAGTGGGAATAGGAGCTTTGTTCCTTGGGTTCTTGGGAG
CAGCAGGAAGCACTATGGGCGCAGCGTCAATGACGCTGACGGTACAGGCCAGACAATTATTGTCTGGTAT
AGTGCAGCAGCAGAACAATTTGCTGAGGGCTATTGAGGCGCAACAGCATCTGTTGCAACTCACAGTCTGG
GGCATCAAGCAGCTCCAGGCAAGAATCCTGGCTGTGGAAAGATACCTAAAGGATCAACAGCTCCTGGGGA
TTTGGGGTTGCTCTGGAAAACTCATTTGCACCACTGCTGTGCCTTGGAATGCTAGTTGGAGTAATAAATC
TCTGGAACAGATTTGGAATCACACGACCTGGATGGAGTGGGACAGAGAAATTAACAATTACACAAGCTTA
ATACACTCCTTAATTGAAGAATCGCAAAACCAGCAAGAAAAGAATGAACAAGAATTATTGGAATTAGATA
AATGGGCAAGTTTGTGGAATTGGTTTAACATAACAAATTGGCTGTGGTATATAAAATTATTCATAATGAT
AGTAGGAGGCTTGGTAGGTTTAAGAATAGTTTTTGCTGTACTTTCTATAGTGAATAGAGTTAGGCAGGGA
TATTCACCATTATCGTTTCAGACCCACCTCCCAACCCCGAGGGGACCCGACAGGCCCGAAGGAATAGAAG
AAGAAGGTGGAGAGAGAGACAGAGACAGATCCATTCGATTAGTGAACGGATCTCGACGGTATCGCCTTTA
AAAGAAAAGGGGGGATTGGGGGGTACAGTGCAGGGGAAAGAATAGTAGACATAATAGCAACAGACATACA
AACTAAAGAATTACAAAAACAAATTACAAAAATTCAAAATTTTCGGGTTTATTACAGGGACAGCAGAGAT
CCAGTTTATCGATGTTCCATGTCCTTATATGGACTCATCTTTGCCTATTGCGACACACACTCAATGAACA
CCTACTACGCGCTGCAAAGAGCCCCGCAGGCCTGAGGTGCCCCCACCTCACCACTCTTCCTATTTTTGTG
TAAAAATCCAGCTTCTTGTCACCACCTCCAAGGAGGGGGAGGAGGAGGAAGGCAGGTTCCTCTAGGCTGA
GCCGAATGCCCCTCTGTGGTCCCACGCCACTGATCGCTGCATGCCCACCACCTGGGTACACACAGTCTGT
GATTCCCGGAGCAGAACGGACCCTGCCCACCCGGTCTTGTGTGCTACTCAGTGGACAGACCCAAGGCAAG
AAAGGGTGACAAGGACAGGGTCTTCCCAGGCTGGCTTTGAGTTCCTAGCACCGCCCCGCCCCCAATCCTC
TGTGGCACATGGAGTCTTGGTCCCCAGAGTCCCCCAGCGGCCTCCAGATGGTCTGGGAGGGCAGTTCAGC
TGTGGCTGCGCATAGCAGACATACAACGGACGGTGGGCCTAGACCCAGGCTGTGTAGACCCAGCCCCCCC
GCCCCGCAGTGACTAGGTCACCCACTAACGCCCCAGGCCTGGTCTTGGCTGGGCGTGACTGTTACCCTCA
AAAGCAGGCAGCTCCAGGGTAAAAGGTGCCCTGCCCTGTAGAGCCCACCTTCCTTCCCAGGGCTGCGGCT
GGGTAGGTTTGTAGCCTTCATCACGGGCCACCTCCAGCCACTGGACCGCTGGCCCCTGCCCTGTCCTGGG
GAGTGTGGTCCTGCGACTTCTAAGTGGCCGCAAGCCACCTGACTCCCCCAACACCACACTCTACCTCTCA
AGCCCAGGTCTCTCCCTAGTGACCCACCCAGCACATTTAGCTAGCTGAGCCCCACAGCCAGAGGTCCTCA
GGCCCTGCTTTCAGGGCAGTTGCTCTGAAGTCGGCAAGGGGGAGTGACTGCCTGGCCACTCCATGCCCTC
CAAGAGCTCCTTCTGCAGGAGCGTACAGAACCCAGGGCCTTGGCACCCGTGCAGACCCTGGCCCACCCCA
CCTGGGCGCTCAGTGCCCAAGAGATGTCCACAACTAGGATGTCCCGCGGTGGGTGGGGGGCCAGAGAGAC
GGGCAGGCCGGGGGCAGGCCTGGCCATGCGGGGCCGAACCGGGCACTGCCCAGCGTGGGGCGCGGGGGCC
ACGGCGCGCGCCCCCAGCCCCCCGGCCCAGCACCCCAAGGCGGCCAACGCCAAAACTCTCCCTCCTCCTC
TTCCTCAATCTCGCTCTCGCTCTTTTTTTTTTTCGCAAAAGGAGGGGAGAGGGGGTAAAAAAATGCTGCA
CTGTGCGGCGAAGCCGGTGAGTGAGCGGCGCGGGGCCAATCAGCGTGCGCCGTTCCGAAAGTTGCCTTTT
ATGGCTCGAACGGCCGCGGCGGCGCCCTATAAAACCCAGCGGCGCGACGCGCCACCACCGCCGAGACCGC
GTCCGCCCCGCGAGCACAGAGCCTCGCCTTTGCCGATCCGCCGCCCGTCCAGGCTCGCATCTCTCCTTCA
CGCGCCCGCCGCCTTACCTGAGGCCGCCATCCACGCCGGTTGAGTCGCGTTCTGCCGCCTCCCGCCTGTG
GTGCCTCCTGAACTACGTCCGCCGTCTAGGTAAGTTTAGAGCTCAGGTCGAGACCGGGCCTTTGTCCGGC
GCTCCCTTGGAGCCTACCTAGACTCAGCCGGCTCTCCACGCTTTGCCTGACCCTGCTTGCTCAACTCTAC
GTCTTTGTTTCGTTTTCTGTTCTGCGCCGTTACAGATCAGCGCTTCGACTAGGGATAACAGGGTAATTGT
TTGAATGAGGCTTCAGTACTTTACAGAATCGTTGCCTGCACATCTTGGAAACACTTGCTGGGATTACTTC
GACTTCTTAACCCAACAGAAGGCTCGAGAAGGTATATTGCTGTTGACAGGATCCACATTAACAACTTTAA
GTCCAGCAATTTGAGTTAAGGGTGTTGCTCTCAATGATTTCACTAATGGTTCAATTTTTAATTTCTTTTC
TTCTGGTTCAAAATTCAAGTTTCAAGTGAAAGTGTAATATGCACCCATTTCTTTCAATAAATCTTCTAAA
TAGTCCACTAATGTTTTATTTTGTTTTTTACAAAATCAAGCAGCCTCTGCTATCAATATAGAACCTTGTA
TTCCATCTTTATCTCTAGCTGAGTCATCAATTACATATCCATAACTTTCTTCATAAGCAAAAACAAAATT
TAATCCGTTATCTTCTTCTTTAGCAATTTCTCTACCCATTCATTTCAATCCAGTTAAAGTTTTTACAATC
TTAACTCCATATTTTTCCTGAGCGATTCTATCACCCAAATCACTTGTTACAAAACTTGAATATAGAGCCG
GATTTTTTGGAATGCTATTTAAGCGTTTTAGATTTGATAATTTTCAATCAATTAAAATTGGTCCTGTTTG
ATTTCCATCTAATCTTACAAAATGACCATCATGTTTTATTGCCATTCCAAATCTGTCAGCATCTGGGTCA
TTCATAATAATAATATCTGCATCATGTTTAATACCATATTCAAGCGGTATTTTTCATGCAGGATCAAATT
CTGGATTTGGATTTACAACATTTTTCAATGTTTCATCTTCAAATGCACGATCTTCACCCTCAATAACGTT
ATATCCTGATTCACGTAATCTTTTTGGGGTAAATTTAGTTCCTGTTCCATTAACTGCGCTAAAAATAGGG
CCCTGCCTCGGACTTCAAGGGGCTAGAATTCGAGCAATTATCTTGTTTACTAAAACTGAATACCTTGCTA
TCTCTTTGATACATTTTTACAAAGCTGAATTAAAATGGTATAAATTAAATCACTTTTTTCAATTCTACCG
GGTAGGGGAGGCGCTTTTCCCAAGGCAGTCTGGAGCATGCGCTTTAGCAGCCCCGCTGGGCACTTGGCGC
TACACAAGTGGCCTCTGGCCTCGCACACATTCCACATCCACCGGTAGGCGCCAACCGGCTCCGTTCTTTG
GTGGCCCCTTCGCGCCACCTTCTACTCCTCCCCTAGTCAGGAAGTTCCCCCCCGCCCCGCAGCTCGCGTC
GTGCAGGACGTGACAAATGGAAGTAGCACGTCTCACTAGTCTCGTGCAGATGGACAGCACCGCTGAGCAA
TGGAAGCGGGTAGGCCTTTGGGGCAGCGGCCAATAGCAGCTTTGCTCCTTCGCTTTCTGGGCTCAGAGGC
TGGGAAGGGGTGGGTCCGGGGGCGGGCTCAGGGGCGGGCTCAGGGGCGGGGCGGGCGCCCGAAGGTCCTC
CGGAGGCCCGGCATTCTGCACGCTTCAAAAGCGCACGTCTGCCGCGCTGTTCTCCTCTTCCTCATCTCCG
GGCCTTTCGACCTTTAATTAACCACCATGGATAGCACTGAGAACGTCATCAAGCCCTTCATGCGCTTCAA
GGTGCACATGGAGGGCTCCGTGAACGGCCACGAGTTCGAGATCGAGGGCGTGGGCGAGGGCAAGCCCTAC
GAGGGCACCCAGACCGCCAAGCTGCAAGTGACCAAGGGCGGCCCCCTGCCCTTCGCCTGGGACATCCTGT
CCCCCCAGTTCTTCTACGGCTCCAAGGCGTACATCAAGCACCCCGCCGACATCCCCGACTACCTCAAGCA
GTCCTTCCCCGAGGGCTTCAAGTGGGAGCGCGTGATGAACTTCGAGGACGGCGGCGTGGTGACCGTGACC
CAGGACTCATCCCTGCAAGACGGCACCCTCATCTACCACGTCAAGTTCATCGGCGTGAACTTCCCCTCCG
ACGGCCCCGTAATGCAGAAGAAAACTCTTGGCTGGGAGCCCTCCACTGAGCGCAACTACCCCCGCGACGG
CGTGCTGAAGGGCGAGAACCACATGGCGCTGAAGCTGAAGGGCGGCGGCCACTACCTGTGTGAGTTCAAG
TCCATCTACATGGCTAAGAAGCCCGTGAAGCTGCCCGGCTACCACTACGTGGACTACAAGCTCGACATCA
CCTCCCACAACGAGGACTACACCGTGGTGGAGCAGTACGAACGCGCCGAGGCCCGCCACCACCTGTTCCA
GTAGGTTTAAACATCAACCTCTGGATTACAAAATTTGTGAAAGATTGACTGGTATTCTTAACTATGTTGC
TCCTTTTACGCTATGTGGATACGCTGCTTTAATGCCTTTGTATCATGCTATTGCTTCCCGTATGGCTTTC
ATTTTCTCCTCCTTGTATAAATCCTGGTTGCTGTCTCTTTATGAGGAGTTGTGGCCCGTTGTCAGGCAAC
GTGGCGTGGTGTGCACTGTGTTTGCTGACGCAACCCCCACTGGTTGGGGCATTGCCACCACCTGTCAGCT
CCTTTCCGGGACTTTCGCTTTCCCCCTCCCTATTGCCACGGCGGAACTCATCGCCGCCTGCCTTGCCCGC
TGCTGGACAGGGGCTCGGCTGTTGGGCACTGACAATTCCGTGGTGTTGTCGGGGAAGCTGACGTCCTTTC
CATGGCTGCTCGCCTGTGTTGCCACCTGGATTCTGCGCGGGACGTCCTTCTGCTACGTCCCTTCGGCCCT
CAATCCAGCGGACCTTCCTTCCCGCGGCCTGCTGCCGGCTCTGCGGCCTCTTCCGCGTCTTCGCCTTCGC
CCTCAGACGAGTCGGATCTCCCTTTGGGCCGCCTCCCCGCCTGGCCTGCAGGGGTACCTTTAAGACCAAT
GACTTACAAGGCAGCTGTAGATCTTAGCCACTTTTTAAAAGAAAAGAGGGGACTGGAAGGGCTAATTCAC
TCCCAACGAAGACAAGATATCCTTGATCTGTGGATCTACCACACACAAGGCTACTTCCCTGATTAGCAGA
ACTACACACCAGGGCCAGGGGTCAGATATCCACTGACCTTTGGATGGTGCTACAAGCTAGTACCAGTTGA
GCCAGATAAGGTAGAAGAGGCCAATAAAGGAGAGAACACCAGCTTGTTACACCCTGTGAGCCTGCATGGG
ATGGATGACCCGGAGAGAGAAGTGTTAGAGTGGAGGTTTGACAGCCGCCTAGCATTTCATCACGTGGCCC
GAGAGCTGCATCCGGAGTACTTCAAGAACTGCTGATATCGAGCTTGCTACAAGGGACTTTCCGCTGGGGA
CTTTCCAGGGAGGCGTGGCCTGGGCGGGACTGGGGAGTGGCGAGCCCTCAGATCCTGCATATAAGCAGCT
GCTTTTTGCCTGTACTGGGTCTCTCTGGTTAGACCAGATCTGAGCCTGGGAGCTCTCTGGCTAACTAGGG
AACCCACTGCTTAAGCCTCAATAAAGCTTGCCTTGAGTGCTTCAAGTAGTGTGTGCCCGTCTGTTGTGTG
ACTCTGGTAACTAGAGATCCCTCAGACCCTTTTAGTCAGTGTGGAAAATCTCTAGCAGTAGTAGTTCATG
TCATCTTATTATTCAGTATTTATAACTTGCAAAGAAATGAATATCAGAGAGTGAGAGGCCTTGACATTGC
TAGCGTTTTACCGTCGACCTCTAGCTAGAGCTTGGCGTAATCATGGTCATAGCTGTTTCCTGTGTGAAAT
TGTTATCCGCTCACAATTCCACACAACATACGAGCCGGAAGCATAAAGTGTAAAGCCTGGGGTGCCTAAT
GAGTGAGCTAACTCACATTAATTGCGTTGCGCTCACTGCCCGCTTTCCAGTCGGGAAACCTGTCGTGCCA
GCTGCATTAATGAATCGGCCAACGCGCGGGGAGAGGCGGTTTGCGTATTGGGCGCTCTTCCGCTTCCTCG
CTCACTGACTCGCTGCGCTCGGTCGTTCGGCTGCGGCGAGCGGTATCAGCTCACTCAAAGGCGGTAATAC
GGTTATCCACAGAATCAGGGGATAACGCAGGAAAGAACATGTGAGCAAAAGGCCAGCAAAAGGCCAGGAA
CCGTAAAAAGGCCGCGTTGCTGGCGTTTTTCCATAGGCTCCGCCCCCCTGACGAGCATCACAAAAATCGA
CGCTCAAGTCAGAGGTGGCGAAACCCGACAGGACTATAAAGATACCAGGCGTTTCCCCCTGGAAGCTCCC
TCGTGCGCTCTCCTGTTCCGACCCTGCCGCTTACCGGATACCTGTCCGCCTTTCTCCCTTCGGGAAGCGT
GGCGCTTTCTCATAGCTCACGCTGTAGGTATCTCAGTTCGGTGTAGGTCGTTCGCTCCAAGCTGGGCTGT
GTGCACGAACCCCCCGTTCAGCCCGACCGCTGCGCCTTATCCGGTAACTATCGTCTTGAGTCCAACCCGG
TAAGACACGACTTATCGCCACTGGCAGCAGCCACTGGTAACAGGATTAGCAGAGCGAGGTATGTAGGCGG
TGCTACAGAGTTCTTGAAGTGGTGGCCTAACTACGGCTACACTAGAAGAACAGTATTTGGTATCTGCGCT
CTGCTGAAGCCAGTTACCTTCGGAAAAAGAGTTGGTAGCTCTTGATCCGGCAAACAAACCACCGCTGGTA
GCGGTGGTTTTTTTGTTTGCAAGCAGCAGATTACGCGCAGAAAAAAAGGATCTCAAGAAGATCCTTTGAT
CTTTTCTACGGGGTCTGACGCTCAGTGGAACGAAAACTCACGTTAAGGGATTTTGGTCATGAGATTATCA
AAAAGGATCTTCACCTAGATCCTTTTAAATTAAAAATGAAGTTTTAAATCAATCTAAAGTATATATGAGT
AAACTTGGTCTGACAGTTACCAATGCTTAATCAGTGAGGCACCTATCTCAGCGATCTGTCTATTTCGTTC
ATCCATAGTTGCCTGACTCCCCGTCGTGTAGATAACTACGATACGGGAGGGCTTACCATCTGGCCCCAGT
GCTGCAATGATACCGCGAGACCCACGCTCACCGGCTCCAGATTTATCAGCAATAAACCAGCCAGCCGGAA
GGGCCGAGCGCAGAAGTGGTCCTGCAACTTTATCCGCCTCCATCCAGTCTATTAATTGTTGCCGGGAAGC
TAGAGTAAGTAGTTCGCCAGTTAATAGTTTGCGCAACGTTGTTGCCATTGCTACAGGCATCGTGGTGTCA
CGCTCGTCGTTTGGTATGGCTTCATTCAGCTCCGGTTCCCAACGATCAAGGCGAGTTACATGATCCCCCA
TGTTGTGCAAAAAAGCGGTTAGCTCCTTCGGTCCTCCGATCGTTGTCAGAAGTAAGTTGGCCGCAGTGTT
ATCACTCATGGTTATGGCAGCACTGCATAATTCTCTTACTGTCATGCCATCCGTAAGATGCTTTTCTGTG
ACTGGTGAGTACTCAACCAAGTCATTCTGAGAATAGTGTATGCGGCGACCGAGTTGCTCTTGCCCGGCGT
CAATACGGGATAATACCGCGCCACATAGCAGAACTTTAAAAGTGCTCATCATTGGAAAACGTTCTTCGGG
GCGAAAACTCTCAAGGATCTTACCGCTGTTGAGATCCAGTTCGATGTAACCCACTCGTGCACCCAACTGA
TCTTCAGCATCTTTTACTTTCACCAGCGTTTCTGGGTGAGCAAAAACAGGAAGGCAAAATGCCGCAAAAA
AGGGAATAAGGGCGACACGGAAATGTTGAATACTCATACTCTTCCTTTTTCAATATTATTGAAGCATTTA
TCAGGGTTATTGTCTCATGAGCGGATACATATTTGAATGTATTTAGAAAAATAAACAAATAGGGGTTCCG
CGCACATTTCCCCGAAAAGTGCCACCTGACGTCGACGGATCGGGAGATCAACTTGTTTATTGCAGCTTAT
AATGGTTACAAATAAAGCAATAGCATCACAAATTTCACAAATAAAGCATTTTTTTCACTGCATTCTAGTT
GTGGTTTGTCCAAACTCATCAATGTATCTTATCATGTCTGGATCAACTGGATAACTCAAGCTAACCAAAA
TCATCCCAAACTTCCCACCCCATACCCTATTACCACTGCCAATTACCTGTGGTTTCATTTACTCTAAACC
TGTGATTCCTCTGAATTATTTTCATTTTAAAGAAATTGTATTTGTTAAATATGTACTACAAACTTAGTAG
TT
